Addgene plasmid #138299: pcDNA3-mCherry-PKCsub(T/A)-RLuc8N-NES
Purpose: Encodes negative-control substrate fragment of luminescence-based bimolecular PKC activity reporter (LumCKAR); cytosol targeted. Use in conjunction with pcDNA3-RLuc8C-FHA1-NES.
Depositing lab: Jin Zhang. Depositing organization: Johns Hopkins University and School of Medicine. Publication: Luminescent kinase activity biosensors based on a versatile bimolecular switch. Herbst KJ, Allen MD, Zhang J. J Am Chem Soc. 2011 Apr 20;133(15):5676-9. doi: 10.1021/ja1117396. Epub 2011 Mar 25. PubMed 21438554.
Backbone
  Vector backbone: pcDNA3
  Backbone manufacturer: Invitrogen
  Backbone size w/o insert (bp): 5472
  Total vector size (bp): 6621
  Vector type: Mammalian Expression
  Selectable markers: Neomycin (select with G418)
Growth in bacteria
  Bacterial resistance: Ampicillin, 100 μg/mL
  Growth temperature: 37°C
  Growth strain: DH5alpha
  Copy number: High Copy
Gene/Insert
  Gene/Insert name: mCherry-PKCsub(T/A)-RLuc8N-NES
  Species: Synthetic
  Insert size (bp): 1149
  Mutation: Target Thr residue in substrate domain mutated to Ala.
  Promoter: CMV
  Tag / fusion protein: mCherry (N terminal on insert); Nuclear export signal (NES) (C terminal on insert); 6xHIS - T7 tag (gene 10 leader) - Xpress (TM) tag (N terminal on backbone)
  Cloning method: Restriction Enzyme; 5′ cloning site BamHI (not destroyed); 3′ cloning site XbaI (not destroyed)
  Sequencing primers: 5′ CMV forward; 3′ BGH reverse
Terms and licenses: Academic/Nonprofit Terms; Industry Terms: Not Available to Industry
How to cite: pcDNA3-mCherry-PKCsub(T/A)-RLuc8N-NES was a gift from Jin Zhang (Addgene plasmid # 138299 ; http://n2t.net/addgene:138299 ; RRID:Addgene_138299)
