[The description below was written by a language model from this plasmid's Addgene catalogue record and pLannotate feature annotations shown in this document.]
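Description:
pcDNA3-mCherry-PKCsub(T/A)-RLuc8N-NES is a mammalian expression plasmid of about 6.6 kb built on the pcDNA3 backbone. It is maintained in E. coli through a high-copy ColE1/pUC-type origin and an ampicillin resistance gene. It also carries an f1 origin and an SV40 promoter-driven neomycin phosphotransferase cassette with an SV40 polyadenylation signal, so transfected mammalian cells can be selected with G418. The synthetic insert sits between BamHI and XbaI sites, downstream of the CMV immediate-early enhancer/promoter and upstream of the bovine growth hormone polyadenylation signal. T7 and SP6 phage promoters flank the cloning region.

The open reading frame begins with a backbone-derived leader made up of a 6xHis tag, the T7 gene 10 leader and an Xpress epitope. This is followed by mCherry, a protein kinase C substrate peptide, an N-terminal fragment of the Renilla luciferase variant RLuc8 (annotated as a partial hRluc match), and a C-terminal HIV Rev-type nuclear export signal that keeps the protein in the cytosol. The substrate segment is not annotated in the feature table, but it presumably occupies the short gap between mCherry and the luciferase fragment.

The construct is one half of LumCKAR, a luminescence-based bimolecular PKC activity reporter. It is meant to be co-expressed with a partner plasmid encoding the C-terminal RLuc8 fragment fused to the phosphothreonine-binding FHA1 domain. In the functional reporter, phosphorylation of the substrate would recruit FHA1 and bring the two luciferase fragments together. Here the target threonine is mutated to alanine, so the substrate cannot be phosphorylated and the construct serves as a negative control. mCherry gives a fluorescent readout of expression.
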