Features (pLannotate 1.2.2; 26 found; start..end, strand, type, name):
     28..80      -  misc_feature   bom (fragment): basis of mobility region from pBR322
    235..614     +  enhancer       CMV enhancer: human cytomegalovirus immediate early enhancer
    615..818     +  promoter       CMV promoter: human cytomegalovirus (CMV) immediate early promoter
    814..847     +  LTR            5' LTR (truncated) (fragment): truncated 5' long terminal repeat (LTR) from HIV-1
    863..881     +  promoter       T7 promoter: promoter for bacteriophage T7 RNA polymerase
    922..942     +  CDS            capTEV™ (fragment): composite tag for in vivo biotinylation, TEV protease cleavage, and 6xHis tagging
    943..975     +  CDS            T7 tag (gene 10 leader): leader peptide from bacteriophage T7 gene 10 promotes efficient translation in E. coli
    979..1002    +  CDS            Xpress™ tag: Xpress™ epitope tag, including an enterokinase recognition and cleavage site
   1009..1716    +  CDS            mCherry: mCherry is a basic (constitutively fluorescent) red fluorescent protein published in 2004, derived from Discosoma sp.. It is reported to be a very rapidly-maturing monomer with low acid sensitivity.
   1792..2121    +  CDS            hRluc (fragment): Renilla luciferase human codon-optimized
   2128..2154    +  CDS            NES: nuclear export signal from the HIV Rev protein (Fischer et al., 1995)
   2173..2191    -  promoter       SP6 promoter: promoter for bacteriophage SP6 RNA polymerase
   2217..2441    +  polyA_signal   bGH poly(A) signal: bovine growth hormone polyadenylation signal
   2445..2466    +  promoter       SV40 promoter (fragment): SV40 enhancer and early promoter
   2487..2915    +  rep_origin     f1 ori (sequence partly withheld): f1 bacteriophage origin of replication; arrow indicates direction of (+) strand synthesis
   2929..3258    +  promoter       SV40 promoter: SV40 enhancer and early promoter
   3325..4116    +  CDS            neo: KKA2_KLEPN - Also known as kan, nptII. Experimental evidence at protein level: Swiss-Prot protein existence level 1. Resistance to kanamycin, neomycin, paromomycin, ribostamycin, butirosin and gentamicin B. From Klebsiella pneumoniae.
   4140..4298    +  CDS            ble (fragment): BLE_KLEPN - Experimental evidence at protein level: Swiss-Prot protein existence level 1. Binding protein with a strong affinity to the bleomycin family of antibiotics. Binds to CL990; an antimitotic-antibiotic compound. From Klebsiella pneumoniae.
   4293..4414    +  polyA_signal   SV40 poly(A) signal: SV40 polyadenylation signal
   4487..4503    -  protein_bind   lac operator: The lac repressor binds to the lac operator to inhibit transcription in E. coli. This inhibition can be relieved by adding lactose or isopropyl-β-D-thiogalactopyranoside (IPTG). lac repressor encoded by lacI
   4511..4541    -  promoter       lac promoter: promoter for the E. coli lac operon
   4556..4577    -  protein_bind   CAP binding site: CAP binding activates transcription in the presence of cAMP. E. coli catabolite activator protein
   4590..4682    -  CDS            lacI (fragment): lac repressor; lacI; The lac repressor binds to the lac operator to inhibit transcription in E. coli. This inhibition can be relieved by adding lactose or isopropyl-β-D-thiogalactopyranoside (IPTG).
   4865..5453    -  rep_origin     ori: high-copy-number ColE1/pMB1/pBR322/pUC origin of replication
   5624..6484    -  CDS            AmpR: β-lactamase; bla; confers resistance to ampicillin, carbenicillin, and related antibiotics
   6485..6589    -  promoter       AmpR promoter: bla
>Addgene plasmid #138299 | pcDNA3-mCherry-PKCsub(T/A)-RLuc8N-NES | addgene full sequence | sequence record 307463 | Addgene NGS Result
GACGGATCGGGAGATCTCCCGATCCCCTATGGTGCACTCTCAGTACAATCTGCTCTGATGCCGCATAGTT
AAGCCAGTATCTGCTCCCTGCTTGTGTGTTGGAGGTCGCTGAGTAGTGCGCGAGCAAAATTTAAGCTACA
ACAAGGCAAGGCTTGACCGACAATTGCATGAAGAATCTGCTTAGGGTTAGGCGTTTTGCGCTGCTTCGCG
ATGTACGGGCCAGATATACGCGTTGACATTGATTATTGACTAGTTATTAATAGTAATCAATTACGGGGTC
ATTAGTTCATAGCCCATATATGGAGTTCCGCGTTACATAACTTACGGTAAATGGCCCGCCTGGCTGACCG
CCCAACGACCCCCGCCCATTGACGTCAATAATGACGTATGTTCCCATAGTAACGCCAATAGGGACTTTCC
ATTGACGTCAATGGGTGGAGTATTTACGGTAAACTGCCCACTTGGCAGTACATCAAGTGTATCATATGCC
AAGTACGCCCCCTATTGACGTCAATGACGGTAAATGGCCCGCCTGGCATTATGCCCAGTACATGACCTTA
TGGGACTTTCCTACTTGGCAGTACATCTACGTATTAGTCATCGCTATTACCATGGTGATGCGGTTTTGGC
AGTACATCAATGGGCGTGGATAGCGGTTTGACTCACGGGGATTTCCAAGTCTCCACCCCATTGACGTCAA
TGGGAGTTTGTTTTGGCACCAAAATCAACGGGACTTTCCAAAATGTCGTAACAACTCCGCCCCATTGACG
CAAATGGGCGGTAGGCGTGTACGGTGGGAGGTCTATATAAGCAGAGCTCTCTGGCTAACTAGAGAACCCA
CTGCTTACTGGCTTATCGAAATTAATACGACTCACTATAGGGAGACCCAAGCTTGCGGCCGCCACCATGG
TGCGGGGTTCTCATCATCATCATCATCATGGTATGGCTAGCATGACTGGTGGACAGCAAATGGGTCGGGA
TCTGTACGACGATGACGATAAGGATCCCATGGTGAGCAAGGGCGAGGAGGATAACATGGCCATCATCAAG
GAGTTCATGCGCTTCAAGGTGCACATGGAGGGCTCCGTGAACGGCCACGAGTTCGAGATCGAGGGCGAGG
GCGAGGGCCGCCCCTACGAGGGCACCCAGACCGCCAAGCTGAAGGTGACCAAGGGTGGCCCCCTGCCCTT
CGCCTGGGACATCCTGTCCCCTCAGTTCATGTACGGCTCCAAGGCCTACGTGAAGCACCCCGCCGACATC
CCCGACTACTTGAAGCTGTCCTTCCCCGAGGGCTTCAAGTGGGAGCGCGTGATGAACTTCGAGGACGGCG
GCGTGGTGACCGTGACCCAGGACTCCTCCCTGCAGGACGGCGAGTTCATCTACAAGGTGAAGCTGCGCGG
CACCAACTTCCCCTCCGACGGCCCCGTAATGCAGAAGAAGACCATGGGCTGGGAGGCCTCCTCCGAGCGG
ATGTACCCCGAGGACGGCGCCCTGAAGGGCGAGATCAAGCAGAGGCTGAAGCTGAAGGACGGCGGCCACT
ACGACGCTGAGGTCAAGACCACCTACAAGGCCAAGAAGCCCGTGCAGCTGCCCGGCGCCTACAACGTCAA
CATCAAGTTGGACATCACCTCCCACAACGAGGACTACACCATCGTGGAACAGTACGAACGCGCCGAGGGC
CGCCACTCCACCGGCGGCATGGACGAGCTGTACAAGCGCATGCATCGATTCAGAAGATTCCAGGCGTTGA
AGGACAAGGCTAAGGCCGGCGGCACCGGCGGCAGCGAGCTCATGGCTTCCAAGGTGTACGACCCCGAGCA
ACGCAAACGCATGATCACTGGGCCTCAGTGGTGGGCTCGCTGCAAGCAAATGAACGTGCTGGACTCCTTC
ATCAACTACTATGATTCCGAGAAGCACGCCGAGAACGCCGTGATTTTTCTGCATGGTAACGCTACCTCCA
GCTACCTGTGGAGGCACGTCGTGCCTCACATCGAGCCCGTGGCTAGATGCATCATCCCTGATCTGATCGG
AATGGGTAAGTCCGGCAAGAGCGGGAATGGCTCATATCGCCTCCTGGATCACTACAAGTACCTCACCGCT
TGGTTCGAGCTGCTGAACCTTGAATTCCTGCCCCCCCTGGAGCGCCTGACCCTGTAATCTAGAGGGCCCT
ATTCTATAGTGTCACCTAAATGCTAGAGCTCGCTGATCAGCCTCGACTGTGCCTTCTAGTTGCCAGCCAT
CTGTTGTTTGCCCCTCCCCCGTGCCTTCCTTGACCCTGGAAGGTGCCACTCCCACTGTCCTTTCCTAATA
AAATGAGGAAATTGCATCGCATTGTCTGAGTAGGTGTCATTCTATTCTGGGGGGTGGGGTGGGGCAGGAC
AGCAAGGGGGAGGATTGGGAAGACAATAGCAGGCATGCTGGGGATGCGGTGGGCTCTATGGCTTCTGAGG
CGGAAAGAACCAGCTGGGGCTCTAGGGGGTATCCCC
[124 nt withheld, positions 2487-2610]
C
[91 nt withheld, positions 2612-2702]
A
[49 nt withheld, positions 2704-2752]
CCTTTGACGTTGGAGTCCACGTTCTTT
[37 nt withheld, positions 2780-2816]
ACCCTATCTCGGTCTATTCTTTTGATTTATAAGGGATTTTGCCGATTTCGGCCTATTGGTTAAAAAATGA
GCTGATTTAACAAAAATTTAACGCGAATTAATTCTGTGGAATGTGTGTCAGTTAGGGTGTGGAAAGTCCC
CAGGCTCCCCAGCAGGCAGAAGTATGCAAAGCATGCATCTCAATTAGTCAGCAACCAGGTGTGGAAAGTC
CCCAGGCTCCCCAGCAGGCAGAAGTATGCAAAGCATGCATCTCAATTAGTCAGCAACCATAGTCCCGCCC
CTAACTCCGCCCATCCCGCCCCTAACTCCGCCCAGTTCCGCCCATTCTCCGCCCCATGGCTGACTAATTT
TTTTTATTTATGCAGAGGCCGAGGCCGCCTCTGCCTCTGAGCTATTCCAGAAGTAGTGAGGAGGCTTTTT
TGGAGGCCTAGGCTTTTGCAAAAAGCTCCCGGGAGCTTGTATATCCATTTTCGGATCTGATCAAGAGACA
GGATGAGGATCGTTTCGCATGATTGAACAAGATGGATTGCACGCAGGTTCTCCGGCCGCTTGGGTGGAGA
GGCTATTCGGCTATGACTGGGCACAACAGACAATCGGCTGCTCTGATGCCGCCGTGTTCCGGCTGTCAGC
GCAGGGGCGCCCGGTTCTTTTTGTCAAGACCGACCTGTCCGGTGCCCTGAATGAACTGCAGGACGAGGCA
GCGCGGCTATCGTGGCTGGCCACGACGGGCGTTCCTTGCGCAGCTGTGCTCGACGTTGTCACTGAAGCGG
GAAGGGACTGGCTGCTATTGGGCGAAGTGCCGGGGCAGGATCTCCTGTCATCTCACCTTGCTCCTGCCGA
GAAAGTATCCATCATGGCTGATGCAATGCGGCGGCTGCATACGCTTGATCCGGCTACCTGCCCATTCGAC
CACCAAGCGAAACATCGCATCGAGCGAGCACGTACTCGGATGGAAGCCGGTCTTGTCGATCAGGATGATC
TGGACGAAGAGCATCAGGGGCTCGCGCCAGCCGAACTGTTCGCCAGGCTCAAGGCGCGCATGCCCGACGG
CGAGGATCTCGTCGTGACCCATGGCGATGCCTGCTTGCCGAATATCATGGTGGAAAATGGCCGCTTTTCT
GGATTCATCGACTGTGGCCGGCTGGGTGTGGCGGACCGCTATCAGGACATAGCGTTGGCTACCCGTGATA
TTGCTGAAGAGCTTGGCGGCGAATGGGCTGACCGCTTCCTCGTGCTTTACGGTATCGCCGCTCCCGATTC
GCAGCGCATCGCCTTCTATCGCCTTCTTGACGAGTTCTTCTGAGCGGGACTCTGGGGTTCGAAATGACCG
ACCAAGCGACGCCCAACCTGCCATCACGAGATTTCGATTCCACCGCCGCCTTCTATGAAAGGTTGGGCTT
CGGAATCGTTTTCCGGGACGCCGGCTGGATGATCCTCCAGCGCGGGGATCTCATGCTGGAGTTCTTCGCC
CACCCCAACTTGTTTATTGCAGCTTATAATGGTTACAAATAAAGCAATAGCATCACAAATTTCACAAATA
AAGCATTTTTTTCACTGCATTCTAGTTGTGGTTTGTCCAAACTCATCAATGTATCTTATCATGTCTGTAT
ACCGTCGACCTCTAGCTAGAGCTTGGCGTAATCATGGTCATAGCTGTTTCCTGTGTGAAATTGTTATCCG
CTCACAATTCCACACAACATACGAGCCGGAAGCATAAAGTGTAAAGCCTGGGGTGCCTAATGAGTGAGCT
AACTCACATTAATTGCGTTGCGCTCACTGCCCGCTTTCCAGTCGGGAAACCTGTCGTGCCAGCTGCATTA
ATGAATCGGCCAACGCGCGGGGAGAGGCGGTTTGCGTATTGGGCGCTCTTCCGCTTCCTCGCTCACTGAC
TCGCTGCGCTCGGTCGTTCGGCTGCGGCGAGCGGTATCAGCTCACTCAAAGGCGGTAATACGGTTATCCA
CAGAATCAGGGGATAACGCAGGAAAGAACATGTGAGCAAAAGGCCAGCAAAAGGCCAGGAACCGTAAAAA
GGCCGCGTTGCTGGCGTTTTTCCATAGGCTCCGCCCCCCTGACGAGCATCACAAAAATCGACGCTCAAGT
CAGAGGTGGCGAAACCCGACAGGACTATAAAGATACCAGGCGTTTCCCCCTGGAAGCTCCCTCGTGCGCT
CTCCTGTTCCGACCCTGCCGCTTACCGGATACCTGTCCGCCTTTCTCCCTTCGGGAAGCGTGGCGCTTTC
TCATAGCTCACGCTGTAGGTATCTCAGTTCGGTGTAGGTCGTTCGCTCCAAGCTGGGCTGTGTGCACGAA
CCCCCCGTTCAGCCCGACCGCTGCGCCTTATCCGGTAACTATCGTCTTGAGTCCAACCCGGTAAGACACG
ACTTATCGCCACTGGCAGCAGCCACTGGTAACAGGATTAGCAGAGCGAGGTATGTAGGCGGTGCTACAGA
GTTCTTGAAGTGGTGGCCTAACTACGGCTACACTAGAAGAACAGTATTTGGTATCTGCGCTCTGCTGAAG
CCAGTTACCTTCGGAAAAAGAGTTGGTAGCTCTTGATCCGGCAAACAAACCACCGCTGGTAGCGGTGGTT
TTTTTGTTTGCAAGCAGCAGATTACGCGCAGAAAAAAAGGATCTCAAGAAGATCCTTTGATCTTTTCTAC
GGGGTCTGACGCTCAGTGGAACGAAAACTCACGTTAAGGGATTTTGGTCATGAGATTATCAAAAAGGATC
TTCACCTAGATCCTTTTAAATTAAAAATGAAGTTTTAAATCAATCTAAAGTATATATGAGTAAACTTGGT
CTGACAGTTACCAATGCTTAATCAGTGAGGCACCTATCTCAGCGATCTGTCTATTTCGTTCATCCATAGT
TGCCTGACTCCCCGTCGTGTAGATAACTACGATACGGGAGGGCTTACCATCTGGCCCCAGTGCTGCAATG
ATACCGCGAGACCCACGCTCACCGGCTCCAGATTTATCAGCAATAAACCAGCCAGCCGGAAGGGCCGAGC
GCAGAAGTGGTCCTGCAACTTTATCCGCCTCCATCCAGTCTATTAATTGTTGCCGGGAAGCTAGAGTAAG
TAGTTCGCCAGTTAATAGTTTGCGCAACGTTGTTGCCATTGCTACAGGCATCGTGGTGTCACGCTCGTCG
TTTGGTATGGCTTCATTCAGCTCCGGTTCCCAACGATCAAGGCGAGTTACATGATCCCCCATGTTGTGCA
AAAAAGCGGTTAGCTCCTTCGGTCCTCCGATCGTTGTCAGAAGTAAGTTGGCCGCAGTGTTATCACTCAT
GGTTATGGCAGCACTGCATAATTCTCTTACTGTCATGCCATCCGTAAGATGCTTTTCTGTGACTGGTGAG
TACTCAACCAAGTCATTCTGAGAATAGTGTATGCGGCGACCGAGTTGCTCTTGCCCGGCGTCAATACGGG
ATAATACCGCGCCACATAGCAGAACTTTAAAAGTGCTCATCATTGGAAAACGTTCTTCGGGGCGAAAACT
CTCAAGGATCTTACCGCTGTTGAGATCCAGTTCGATGTAACCCACTCGTGCACCCAACTGATCTTCAGCA
TCTTTTACTTTCACCAGCGTTTCTGGGTGAGCAAAAACAGGAAGGCAAAATGCCGCAAAAAAGGGAATAA
GGGCGACACGGAAATGTTGAATACTCATACTCTTCCTTTTTCAATATTATTGAAGCATTTATCAGGGTTA
TTGTCTCATGAGCGGATACATATTTGAATGTATTTAGAAAAATAAACAAATAGGGGTTCCGCGCACATTT
CCCCGAAAAGTGCCACCTGACGTC
